Addgene plasmid #73323: pJK261
Purpose: Produces Janthinobacterium lividum violacein biosynthesis protein VioA with a N-terminal His6 tag
Depositing lab: T. J. Kappock. Depositing organization: Washington University in Saint Louis.
Backbone
  Vector backbone: pET28a
  Backbone size w/o insert (bp): 5369
  Total vector size (bp): 6615
  Vector type: Bacterial Expression
Growth in bacteria
  Bacterial resistance: Kanamycin, 50 μg/mL
  Growth temperature: 37°C
  Growth strain: DH5alpha
  Copy number: Unknown
Gene/Insert
  Gene/Insert name: violacein biosynthesis protein VioA (alt name: vioA)
  Species: Janthinobacterium lividum
  GenBank ID: AAZ39191.1
  Promoter: T7
  Tag / fusion protein: His6 (N terminal on backbone)
  Cloning method: Restriction Enzyme; 5′ cloning site NdeI (not destroyed); 3′ cloning site BamHI (not destroyed)
  Sequencing primers: 5′ T7 promoter; 3′ T7 terminator
Terms and licenses: Academic/Nonprofit Terms; Industry Terms: Not Available to Industry
How to cite: pJK261 was a gift from T. J. Kappock (Addgene plasmid # 73323 ; http://n2t.net/addgene:73323 ; RRID:Addgene_73323)
