[The description below was written by a language model from this plasmid's Addgene catalogue record and pLannotate feature annotations shown in this document.]
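Description:
pJK261 is a bacterial expression plasmid built on the pET28a backbone for producing VioA, the first enzyme of the violacein pigment biosynthesis pathway, from Janthinobacterium lividum. The vioA coding sequence was inserted between the NdeI and BamHI sites, both of which are retained, giving a total size of 6,615 bp. The automated annotation labels the insert by homology to the Chromobacterium violaceum VioA entry, an L-tryptophan oxidase that forms the imine of indole 3-pyruvate while reducing oxygen to hydrogen peroxide. The catalogue record identifies the source organism as J. lividum.

Expression is driven by a T7 promoter followed immediately by a lac operator and the strong ribosome binding site from T7 gene 10. Transcription therefore depends on a host supplying T7 RNA polymerase, and it is held off by the plasmid-encoded lac repressor (lacI with its own promoter) until it is induced with IPTG. The open reading frame begins with the backbone-derived His6 tag, picked up in the annotation as a short tag fragment, and a thrombin cleavage site. This arrangement allows metal-affinity purification and, if desired, removal of the tag. A His-tag sequence lies downstream of the insert as part of the pET28a backbone, but the record lists only the N-terminal tag, so it is presumably not translated. A T7 terminator closes the cassette. The plasmid is maintained through a ColE1/pBR322-type origin with the bom and rop elements, is selected with kanamycin via the aminoglycoside phosphotransferase gene, and also carries an f1 origin. Its stated use is the production of His-tagged VioA, which suits purification and biochemical or structural study.
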