Features (pLannotate 1.2.2; 21 found; start..end, strand, type, name):
     12..467     +  rep_origin     f1 ori (sequence partly withheld): f1 bacteriophage origin of replication; arrow indicates direction of (+) strand synthesis
    494..551     +  promoter       AmpR promoter (fragment): bla
    560..1375    -  CDS            KanR: aminoglycoside phosphotransferase; aph(3')-Ia; confers resistance to kanamycin in bacteria or G418 (Geneticin®) in eukaryotes
   1497..2085    +  rep_origin     ori: high-copy-number ColE1/pMB1/pBR322/pUC origin of replication
   2271..2413    -  misc_feature   bom: basis of mobility region from pBR322
   2515..2706    -  CDS            rop: Rop protein, which maintains plasmids at low copy number; rop
   2723..3103    +  CDS            YPB1_ECOLX: Protein predicted: Swiss-Prot protein existence level 4. From Escherichia coli.
   3175..3466    -  CDS            TcR (fragment): tetracycline efflux protein; tet; confers resistance to tetracycline
   3481..3502    -  protein_bind   CAP binding site: CAP binding activates transcription in the presence of cAMP. E. coli catabolite activator protein
   3515..4597    -  CDS            lacI: lac repressor; lacI; The lac repressor binds to the lac operator to inhibit transcription in E. coli. This inhibition can be relieved by adding lactose or isopropyl-β-D-thiogalactopyranoside (IPTG).
   4598..4675    -  promoter       lacI promoter: lacI
   4683..4962    -  CDS            TcR (fragment): tetracycline efflux protein; tet; confers resistance to tetracycline
   4984..5002    +  promoter       T7 promoter: promoter for bacteriophage T7 RNA polymerase
   5003..5027    +  protein_bind   lac operator: The lac repressor binds to the lac operator to inhibit transcription in E. coli. This inhibition can be relieved by adding lactose or isopropyl-β-D-thiogalactopyranoside (IPTG). lac repressor encoded by lacI
   5042..5064    +  RBS            RBS: efficient ribosome binding site from bacteriophage T7 gene 10 (Olins and Rangwala, 1989)
   5083..5099    +  CDS            capTEV™ (fragment): composite tag for in vivo biotinylation, TEV protease cleavage, and 6xHis tagging
   5110..5127    +  CDS            thrombin site: thrombin recognition and cleavage site
   5131..6372    +  CDS            vioA: VIOA_CHRVO - Experimental evidence at protein level: Swiss-Prot protein existence level 1. The enzyme generates the imine form of indole 3-pyruvate (IPA) from L-tryptophan (L-Trp), with concomitant two-electron reduction of O(2) to H(2)O(2). From Chromobacterium violaceum (strain ATCC 12472 / DSM 30191 / JCM 1249 / NBRC 12614 / NCIMB 9131 / NCTC 9757).
   6459..6476    +  CDS            9xHis (fragment): 9xHis affinity tag
   6486..6535    +  CDS            SET1 (fragment): solubility-enhancement tag derived from T7 phage gene 10B
   6543..6590    +  terminator     T7 terminator: transcription terminator for bacteriophage T7 RNA polymerase
>Addgene plasmid #73323 | pJK261 | depositor full sequence | sequence record 135031 | pJK261 sequence 6615 bps
TGGCGAATGGG
[124 nt withheld, positions 12-135]
C
[91 nt withheld, positions 137-227]
A
[49 nt withheld, positions 229-277]
CCTTTGACGTTGGAGTCCACGTTCTTT
[37 nt withheld, positions 305-341]
ACCCTATCTCGGTCTATTCTTTTGATTTATAAGGGATTTTGCCGATTTCGGCCTATTGGTTAAAAAATGA
GCTGATTTAACAAAAATTTAACGCGAATTTTAACAAAATATTAACGTTTACAATTTCAGGTGGCACTTTT
CGGGGAAATGTGCGCGGAACCCCTATTTGTTTATTTTTCTAAATACATTCAAATATGTATCCGCTCATGA
ATTAATTCTTAGAAAAACTCATCGAGCATCAAATGAAACTGCAATTTATTCATATCAGGATTATCAATAC
CATATTTTTGAAAAAGCCGTTTCTGTAATGAAGGAGAAAACTCACCGAGGCAGTTCCATAGGATGGCAAG
ATCCTGGTATCGGTCTGCGATTCCGACTCGTCCAACATCAATACAACCTATTAATTTCCCCTCGTCAAAA
ATAAGGTTATCAAGTGAGAAATCACCATGAGTGACGACTGAATCCGGTGAGAATGGCAAAAGTTTATGCA
TTTCTTTCCAGACTTGTTCAACAGGCCAGCCATTACGCTCGTCATCAAAATCACTCGCATCAACCAAACC
GTTATTCATTCGTGATTGCGCCTGAGCGAGACGAAATACGCGATCGCTGTTAAAAGGACAATTACAAACA
GGAATCGAATGCAACCGGCGCAGGAACACTGCCAGCGCATCAACAATATTTTCACCTGAATCAGGATATT
CTTCTAATACCTGGAATGCTGTTTTCCCGGGGATCGCAGTGGTGAGTAACCATGCATCATCAGGAGTACG
GATAAAATGCTTGATGGTCGGAAGAGGCATAAATTCCGTCAGCCAGTTTAGTCTGACCATCTCATCTGTA
ACATCATTGGCAACGCTACCTTTGCCATGTTTCAGAAACAACTCTGGCGCATCGGGCTTCCCATACAATC
GATAGATTGTCGCACCTGATTGCCCGACATTATCGCGAGCCCATTTATACCCATATAAATCAGCATCCAT
GTTGGAATTTAATCGCGGCCTAGAGCAAGACGTTTCCCGTTGAATATGGCTCATAACACCCCTTGTATTA
CTGTTTATGTAAGCAGACAGTTTTATTGTTCATGACCAAAATCCCTTAACGTGAGTTTTCGTTCCACTGA
GCGTCAGACCCCGTAGAAAAGATCAAAGGATCTTCTTGAGATCCTTTTTTTCTGCGCGTAATCTGCTGCT
TGCAAACAAAAAAACCACCGCTACCAGCGGTGGTTTGTTTGCCGGATCAAGAGCTACCAACTCTTTTTCC
GAAGGTAACTGGCTTCAGCAGAGCGCAGATACCAAATACTGTCCTTCTAGTGTAGCCGTAGTTAGGCCAC
CACTTCAAGAACTCTGTAGCACCGCCTACATACCTCGCTCTGCTAATCCTGTTACCAGTGGCTGCTGCCA
GTGGCGATAAGTCGTGTCTTACCGGGTTGGACTCAAGACGATAGTTACCGGATAAGGCGCAGCGGTCGGG
CTGAACGGGGGGTTCGTGCACACAGCCCAGCTTGGAGCGAACGACCTACACCGAACTGAGATACCTACAG
CGTGAGCTATGAGAAAGCGCCACGCTTCCCGAAGGGAGAAAGGCGGACAGGTATCCGGTAAGCGGCAGGG
TCGGAACAGGAGAGCGCACGAGGGAGCTTCCAGGGGGAAACGCCTGGTATCTTTATAGTCCTGTCGGGTT
TCGCCACCTCTGACTTGAGCGTCGATTTTTGTGATGCTCGTCAGGGGGGCGGAGCCTATGGAAAAACGCC
AGCAACGCGGCCTTTTTACGGTTCCTGGCCTTTTGCTGGCCTTTTGCTCACATGTTCTTTCCTGCGTTAT
CCCCTGATTCTGTGGATAACCGTATTACCGCCTTTGAGTGAGCTGATACCGCTCGCCGCAGCCGAACGAC
CGAGCGCAGCGAGTCAGTGAGCGAGGAAGCGGAAGAGCGCCTGATGCGGTATTTTCTCCTTACGCATCTG
TGCGGTATTTCACACCGCATATATGGTGCACTCTCAGTACAATCTGCTCTGATGCCGCATAGTTAAGCCA
GTATACACTCCGCTATCGCTACGTGACTGGGTCATGGCTGCGCCCCGACACCCGCCAACACCCGCTGACG
CGCCCTGACGGGCTTGTCTGCTCCCGGCATCCGCTTACAGACAAGCTGTGACCGTCTCCGGGAGCTGCAT
GTGTCAGAGGTTTTCACCGTCATCACCGAAACGCGCGAGGCAGCTGCGGTAAAGCTCATCAGCGTGGTCG
TGAAGCGATTCACAGATGTCTGCCTGTTCATCCGCGTCCAGCTCGTTGAGTTTCTCCAGAAGCGTTAATG
TCTGGCTTCTGATAAAGCGGGCCATGTTAAGGGCGGTTTTTTCCTGTTTGGTCACTGATGCCTCCGTGTA
AGGGGGATTTCTGTTCATGGGGGTAATGATACCGATGAAACGAGAGAGGATGCTCACGATACGGGTTACT
GATGATGAACATGCCCGGTTACTGGAACGTTGTGAGGGTAAACAACTGGCGGTATGGATGCGGCGGGACC
AGAGAAAAATCACTCAGGGTCAATGCCAGCGCTTCGTTAATACAGATGTAGGTGTTCCACAGGGTAGCCA
GCAGCATCCTGCGATGCAGATCCGGAACATAATGGTGCAGGGCGCTGACTTCCGCGTTTCCAGACTTTAC
GAAACACGGAAACCGAAGACCATTCATGTTGTTGCTCAGGTCGCAGACGTTTTGCAGCAGCAGTCGCTTC
ACGTTCGCTCGCGTATCGGTGATTCATTCTGCTAACCAGTAAGGCAACCCCGCCAGCCTAGCCGGGTCCT
CAACGACAGGAGCACGATCATGCGCACCCGTGGGGCCGCCATGCCGGCGATAATGGCCTGCTTCTCGCCG
AAACGTTTGGTGGCGGGACCAGTGACGAAGGCTTGAGCGAGGGCGTGCAAGATTCCGAATACCGCAAGCG
ACAGGCCGATCATCGTCGCGCTCCAGCGAAAGCGGTCCTCGCCGAAAATGACCCAGAGCGCTGCCGGCAC
CTGTCCTACGAGTTGCATGATAAAGAAGACAGTCATAAGTGCGGCGACGATAGTCATGCCCCGCGCCCAC
CGGAAGGAGCTGACTGGGTTGAAGGCTCTCAAGGGCATCGGTCGAGATCCCGGTGCCTAATGAGTGAGCT
AACTTACATTAATTGCGTTGCGCTCACTGCCCGCTTTCCAGTCGGGAAACCTGTCGTGCCAGCTGCATTA
ATGAATCGGCCAACGCGCGGGGAGAGGCGGTTTGCGTATTGGGCGCCAGGGTGGTTTTTCTTTTCACCAG
TGAGACGGGCAACAGCTGATTGCCCTTCACCGCCTGGCCCTGAGAGAGTTGCAGCAAGCGGTCCACGCTG
GTTTGCCCCAGCAGGCGAAAATCCTGTTTGATGGTGGTTAACGGCGGGATATAACATGAGCTGTCTTCGG
TATCGTCGTATCCCACTACCGAGATATCCGCACCAACGCGCAGCCCGGACTCGGTAATGGCGCGCATTGC
GCCCAGCGCCATCTGATCGTTGGCAACCAGCATCGCAGTGGGAACGATGCCCTCATTCAGCATTTGCATG
GTTTGTTGAAAACCGGACATGGCACTCCAGTCGCCTTCCCGTTCCGCTATCGGCTGAATTTGATTGCGAG
TGAGATATTTATGCCAGCCAGCCAGACGCAGACGCGCCGAGACAGAACTTAATGGGCCCGCTAACAGCGC
GATTTGCTGGTGACCCAATGCGACCAGATGCTCCACGCCCAGTCGCGTACCGTCTTCATGGGAGAAAATA
ATACTGTTGATGGGTGTCTGGTCAGAGACATCAAGAAATAACGCCGGAACATTAGTGCAGGCAGCTTCCA
CAGCAATGGCATCCTGGTCATCCAGCGGATAGTTAATGATCAGCCCACTGACGCGTTGCGCGAGAAGATT
GTGCACCGCCGCTTTACAGGCTTCGACGCCGCTTCGTTCTACCATCGACACCACCACGCTGGCACCCAGT
TGATCGGCGCGAGATTTAATCGCCGCGACAATTTGCGACGGCGCGTGCAGGGCCAGACTGGAGGTGGCAA
CGCCAATCAGCAACGACTGTTTGCCCGCCAGTTGTTGTGCCACGCGGTTGGGAATGTAATTCAGCTCCGC
CATCGCCGCTTCCACTTTTTCCCGCGTTTTCGCAGAAACGTGGCTGGCCTGGTTCACCACGCGGGAAACG
GTCTGATAAGAGACACCGGCATACTCTGCGACATCGTATAACGTTACTGGTTTCACATTCACCACCCTGA
ATTGACTCTCTTCCGGGCGCTATCATGCCATACCGCGAAAGGTTTTGCGCCATTCGATGGTGTCCGGGAT
CTCGACGCTCTCCCTTATGCGACTCCTGCATTAGGAAGCAGCCCAGTAGTAGGTTGAGGCCGTTGAGCAC
CGCCGCCGCAAGGAATGGTGCATGCAAGGAGATGGCGCCCAACAGTCCCCCGGCCACGGGGCCTGCCACC
ATACCCACGCCGAAACAAGCGCTCATGAGCCCGAAGTGGCGAGCCCGATCTTCCCCATCGGTGATGTCGG
CGATATAGGCGCCAGCAACCGCACCTGTGGCGCCGGTGATGCCGGCCACGATGCGTCCGGCGTAGAGGAT
CGAGATCTCGATCCCGCGAAATTAATACGACTCACTATAGGGGAATTGTGAGCGGATAACAATTCCCCTC
TAGAAATAATTTTGTTTAACTTTAAGAAGGAGATATACCATGGGCAGCAGCCATCATCATCATCATCACA
GCAGCGGCCTGGTGCCGCGCGGCAGCCATATGAGCACGTATTCTGACATTTGCATCGTTGGCGCCGGCAT
AGGAGGCTTGACTTGCGCCAACAACCTGATCGACGCCGCCGCCGGCAGGAACCTGCGCATCCGCGTATTC
GACCTGAATGCCACCGTAGGCGGCCGCATCCAGTCGCGGAAAATAGATGGCGAGGAAATCGCCGAACTCG
GCGCCGCCCGCTACTCGCCGCAGCTGCATCCGCATTTCCAGCAACTCATGCAGGGCAGCGGCTTGCCGCA
TGCGGTCTACCCGTTCACCGAGGTCATCTCCCACGATAGCGTGCTGGAAGAGCTGAAGGCAACGCTGGAT
GAGCTGAGCCCGATGCTGAAAATGCATCCGAACGACTCCTTCCTCGAGTTCGTCAGCCATTACCTGGGCG
CCGCCAAGGCCAGCCACATCATCAAGGCGACCGGCTATGACGCCCTGCTGCTGCCGATGGTGTCGGCGGC
CATGGCCTACGACATCATCAAGAAGCACCCGGAAACGCAGCACTTTACGGAAAACGCCGCCAACCAGTGG
CACTACGCCACCGACGGCTACCACGAATTGCTGTGCCAGTTGCAGCACCAGGCCCAGGTCGCCGGGGTGG
AATTCAGGCTCGAACACCGCTTGCTGTCCGTTGAAAAATCGGGCGCCGACCATGTGCTCGCCTTCAGCCA
CCATGGCGACACGCAGATGCACCGCACGCGCCATCTGGTGATGGCCATCCCGCCGTCCGCCATGCCGCGC
CTGAACCTGGATTTCCCGAACGCCTGGAGTCCGTTCCAATACGACTCGCTGCCCCTGTTCAAGGGATTCT
TCACGTTCGACACAGCCTGGTGGGATGCGCTGGGGCTGACCGACAAGGTGCTGATGGCGGCAAATCCCCT
GCGCAAGATCTACTTCAAGAGCGACAAATACGTGCTGTTCTACACCGACAGCAAAAGCGCCACCTACTGG
CGGGACAGCCTGGAGCTTGGTGAAGACGTATACCTGGAGCGTGTCCGCAGCCACCTGGAAGAAGTCCTGC
CGCTCGATGGCCAGCCTCTGCCGCAGATCAAGGCGCACTTCCACAAGTTCTGGCCGCATGGCGTCGAGTT
TTGCGTGGAGCCGGAAGCCGACCACCCGGCCATCCTGCTGCACCGGGACGGCATCATCTCCTGCTCGGAT
GCCTATACCGCGCATTGCGGCTGGATGGAAGGCAGCCTGATCAGCGCCCAGCACGCCAGCGGCCTGTTGC
TGCAGCGCCTCGATCAACGGACGGAAGAAGAAGCTGCCAACGATACCTTCATCACTTCCTCGACCGAGCG
CGCATGAAGCTTGCGGCCGCACTCGAGCACCACCACCACCACCACTGAGATCCGGCTGCTAACAAAGCCC
GAAAGGAAGCTGAGTTGGCTGCTGCCACCGCTGAGCAATAACTAGCATAACCCCTTGGGGCCTCTAAACG
GGTCTTGAGGGGTTTTTTGCTGAAAGGAGGAACTATATCCGGAT
