>Addgene plasmid #73323 | pJK261 | addgene partial sequence | sequence record 138184 | T7 5'-TAATACGACTCACTATAGGG-3'
TTTTGTTTAACTTTAAGAAGGAGATATACCATGGGCAGCAGCCATCATCATCATCATCACAGCAGCGGCC
TGGTGCCGCGCGGCAGCCATATGAGCACGTATTCTGACATTTGCATCGTTGGCGCCGGCATAGGAGGCTT
GACTTGCGCCAACAACCTGATCGACGCCGCCGCCGGCAGGAACCTGCGCATCCGCGTATTCGACCTGAAT
GCCACCGTAGGCGGCCGCATCCAGTCGCGGAAAATAGATGGCGAGGAAATCGCCGAACTCGGCGCCGCCC
GCTACTCGCCGCAGCTGCATCCGCATTTCCAGCAACTCATGCAGGGCAGCGGCTTGCCGCATGCGGTCTA
CCCGTTCACCGAGGTCATCTCCCACGATAGCGTGCTGGAAGAGCTGAAGGCAACGCTGGATGAGCTGAGC
CCGATGCTGAAAATGCATCCGAACGACTCCTTCCTCGAGTTCGTCAGCCATTACCTGGGCGCCGCCAAGG
CCAGCCACATCATCAAGGCGACCGGCTATGACGCCCTGCTGCTGCCGATGGTGTCGGCGGCCATGGCCTA
CGACATCATCAAGAAGCACCCGGAAACGCAGCACTTTACGGAAAACGCCGCCAACCAGTGGCACTACGCC
ACCGACGGCTACCACGAATTGCTGTGCCAGTTGCAGCACCAGGCCCAGGTCGCCGGGGTGGAATTCAGGC
TCGAACACCGCTTGCTGTCCGTTGAAAAATCGGGCGCCGACCATGTGCTCGCCTTCAGCCACCATGGCGA
CACGCAGATGCACCGCACGCGCCATCTGGTGATGGCCATCCCGCCGTCCGCCATGCCGCGCCTGAACCTG
GATTTCCCGAACGCCTGGAGTCCGTTCCAATACGACTCGCTGCCCCTGTTCAAGGGATTCTTCACGTTCG
ACACAGCCTGGTGGGATGCGCTGGGGCTGACCGACAAGGTGCTGATGGCGGCAAATCCCCTGCGCAAGAT
CTACTTCAAGA
