>Addgene plasmid #73323 | pJK261 | addgene partial sequence | sequence record 138185 | T7term 5'-GCTAGTTATTGCTCAGCGG-3'
TTTGTTAGCAGCCGGATCTCAGTGGTGGTGGTGGTGGTGCTCGAGTGCGGCCGCAAGCTTCATGCGCGCT
CGGTCGAGGAAGTGATGAAGGTATCGTTGGCAGCTTCTTCTTCCGTCCGTTGATCGAGGCGCTGCAGCAA
CAGGCCGCTGGCGTGCTGGGCGCTGATCAGGCTGCCTTCCATCCAGCCGCAATGCGCGGTATAGGCATCC
GAGCAGGAGATGATGCCGTCCCGGTGCAGCAGGATGGCCGGGTGGTCGGCTTCCGGCTCCACGCAAAACT
CGACGCCATGCGGCCAGAACTTGTGGAAGTGCGCCTTGATCTGCGGCAGAGGCTGGCCATCGAGCGGCAG
GACTTCTTCCAGGTGGCTGCGGACACGCTCCAGGTATACGTCTTCACCAAGCTCCAGGCTGTCCCGCCAG
TAGGTGGCGCTTTTGCTGTCGGTGTAGAACAGCACGTATTTGTCGCTCTTGAAGTAGATCTTGCGCAGGG
GATTTGCCGCCATCAGCACCTTGTCGGTCAGCCCCAGCGCATCCCACCAGGCTGTGTCGAACGTGAAGAA
TCCCTTGAACAGGGGCAGCGAGTCGTATTGGAACGGACTCCAGGCGTTCGGGAAATCCAGGTTCAGGCGC
GGCATGGCGGACGGCGGGATGGCCATCACCAGATGGCGCGTGCGGTGCATCTGCGTGTCGCCATGGTGGC
TGAAGGCGAGCACATGGTCGGCGCCCGATTTTTCAACGGACAGCAAGCGGTGTTCGAGCCTGAATTCCAC
CCCGGCGACCTGGGCCTGGTGCTGCAACTGGCACAGCAATTCGTGGTAGCCGTCGGTGGCGTAGTGCCAC
TGGTTGGCGGCGTTTTCCGTAAAGTGCTGCGTTTCCGGGTGCTTCTTGATGATGTCGTAGGCCATGGCCG
CCGA
